>Addgene plasmid #222428 | pcDNA3-Golgi-deltaCKAR | addgene full sequence | sequence record 451173 | Addgene NGS Result
TTGAGATCCTTTTTTTCTGCGCGTAATCTGCTGCTTGCAAACAAAAAAACCACCGCTACCAGCGGTGGTT
TGTTTGCCGGATCAAGAGCTACCAACTCTTTTTCCGAAGGTAACTGGCTTCAGCAGAGCGCAGATACCAA
ATACTGTTCTTCTAGTGTAGCCGTAGTTAGGCCACCACTTCAAGAACTCTGTAGCACCGCCTACATACCT
CGCTCTGCTAATCCTGTTACCAGTGGCTGCTGCCAGTGGCGATAAGTCGTGTCTTACCGGGTTGGACTCA
AGACGATAGTTACCGGATAAGGCGCAGCGGTCGGGCTGAACGGGGGGTTCGTGCACACAGCCCAGCTTGG
AGCGAACGACCTACACCGAACTGAGATACCTACAGCGTGAGCTATGAGAAAGCGCCACGCTTCCCGAAGG
GAGAAAGGCGGACAGGTATCCGGTAAGCGGCAGGGTCGGAACAGGAGAGCGCACGAGGGAGCTTCCAGGG
GGAAACGCCTGGTATCTTTATAGTCCTGTCGGGTTTCGCCACCTCTGACTTGAGCGTCGATTTTTGTGAT
GCTCGTCAGGGGGGCGGAGCCTATGGAAAAACGCCAGCAACGCGGCCTTTTTACGGTTCCTGGCCTTTTG
CTGGCCTTTTGCTCACATGTTCTTTCCTGCGTTATCCCCTGATTCTGTGGATAACCGTATTACCGCCTTT
GAGTGAGCTGATACCGCTCGCCGCAGCCGAACGACCGAGCGCAGCGAGTCAGTGAGCGAGGAAGCGGAAG
AGCGCCCAATACGCAAACCGCCTCTCCCCGCGCGTTGGCCGATTCATTAATGCAGCTGGCACGACAGGTT
TCCCGACTGGAAAGCGGGCAGTGAGCGCAACGCAATTAATGTGAGTTAGCTCACTCATTAGGCACCCCAG
GCTTTACACTTTATGCTTCCGGCTCGTATGTTGTGTGGAATTGTGAGCGGATAACAATTTCACACAGGAA
ACAGCTATGACCATGATTACGCCAAGCTCTAGCTAGAGGTCGACGGTATACAGACATGATAAGATACATT
GATGAGTTTGGACAAACCACAACTAGAATGCAGTGAAAAAAATGCTTTATTTGTGAAATTTGTGATGCTA
TTGCTTTATTTGTAACCATTATAAGCTGCAATAAACAAGTTGGGGTGGGCGAAGAACTCCAGCATGAGAT
CCCCGCGCTGGAGGATCATCCAGCCGGCGTCCCGGAAAACGATTCCGAAGCCCAACCTTTCATAGAAGGC
GGCGGTGGAATCGAAATCTCGTGATGGCAGGTTGGGCGTCGCTTGGTCGGTCATTTCGAACCCCAGAGTC
CCGCTCAGAAGAACTCGTCAAGAAGGCGATAGAAGGCGATGCGCTGCGAATCGGGAGCGGCGATACCGTA
AAGCACGAGGAAGCGGTCAGCCCATTCGCCGCCAAGCTCTTCAGCAATATCACGGGTAGCCAACGCTATG
TCCTGATAGCGGTCCGCCACACCCAGCCGGCCACAGTCGATGAATCCAGAAAAGCGGCCATTTTCCACCA
TGATATTCGGCAAGCAGGCATCGCCATGGGTCACGACGAGATCCTCGCCGTCGGGCATGCGCGCCTTGAG
CCTGGCGAACAGTTCGGCTGGCGCGAGCCCCTGATGCTCTTCGTCCAGATCATCCTGATCGACAAGACCG
GCTTCCATCCGAGTACGTGCTCGCTCGATGCGATGTTTCGCTTGGTGGTCGAATGGGCAGGTAGCCGGAT
CAAGCGTATGCAGCCGCCGCATTGCATCAGCCATGATGGATACTTTCTCGGCAGGAGCAAGGTGAGATGA
CAGGAGATCCTGCCCCGGCACTTCGCCCAATAGCAGCCAGTCCCTTCCCGCTTCAGTGACAACGTCGAGC
ACAGCTGCGCAAGGAACGCCCGTCGTGGCCAGCCACGATAGCCGCGCTGCCTCGTCCTGCAGTTCATTCA
GGGCACCGGACAGGTCGGTCTTGACAAAAAGAACCGGGCGCCCCTGCGCTGACAGCCGGAACACGGCGGC
ATCAGAGCAGCCGATTGTCTGTTGTGCCCAGTCATAGCCGAATAGCCTCTCCACCCAAGCGGCCGGAGAA
CCTGCGTGCAATCCATCTTGTTCAATCATGCGAAACGATCCTCATCCTGTCTCTTGATCAGATCCGAAAA
TGGATATACAAGCTCCCGGGAGCTTTTTGCAAAAGCCTAGGCCTCCAAAAAAGCCTCCTCACTACTTCTG
GAATAGCTCAGAGGCAGAGGCGGCCTCGGCCTCTGCATAAATAAAAAAAATTAGTCAGCCATGGGGCGGA
GAATGGGCGGAACTGGGCGGAGTTAGGGGCGGGATGGGCGGAGTTAGGGGCGGGACTATGGTTGCTGACT
AATTGAGATGCATGCTTTGCATACTTCTGCCTGCTGGGGAGCCTGGGGACTTTCCACACCTGGTTGCTGA
CTAATTGAGATGCATGCTTTGCATACTTCTGCCTGCTGGGGAGCCTGGGGACTTTCCACACCCTAACTGA
CACACATTCCACAGAATTAATTCGCGTTAAATTTTTGTTAAATCAGCTCATTTTTTAACCAATAGGCCGA
AATCGGCAAAATCCCTTATAAATCAAAAGAATAGACCGAGATAGGGT
[37 nt withheld, positions 2638-2674]
AAAGAACGTGGACTCCAACGTCAAAGG
[49 nt withheld, positions 2702-2750]
T
[91 nt withheld, positions 2752-2842]
G
[124 nt withheld, positions 2844-2967]
GGGGATACCCCCTAGAGCCCCAGCTGGTTCTTTCCGCCTCAGAAGCCATAGAGCCCACCGCATCCCCAGC
ATGCCTGCTATTGTCTTCCCAATCCTCCCCCTTGCTGTCCTGCCCCACCCCACCCCCCAGAATAGAATGA
CACCTACTCAGACAATGCGATGCAATTTCCTCATTTTATTAGGAAAGGACAGTGGGAGTGGCACCTTCCA
GGGTCAAGGAAGGCACGGGGGAGGGGCAAACAACAGATGGCTGGCAACTAGAAGGCACAGTCGAGGCTGA
TCAGCGAGCTCTAGCATTTAGGTGACACTATAGAATAGGGCCCTCTAGATTACTTGTACAGCTCGTCCAT
GCCGTGAGTGATCCCGGCGGCGGTCACGAACTCCAGCAGGACCATGTGATCGCGCTTCTCGTTGGGGTCT
TTGCTCAGCTTGGACTGGTAGCTCAGGTAGTGGTTGTCGGGCAGCAGCACGGGGCCGTCGCCGATGGGGG
TGTTCTGCTGGTAGTGGTCGGCGAGCTGCACGCTGCCGTCCTCGATGTTGTGGCGGATCTTGAAGTTCAC
CTTGATGCCGTTCTTCTGCTTGTCGGCCATGATATAGACGTTGTGGCTGTTGTAGTTGTACTCCAGCTTG
TGCCCCAGGATGTTGCCGTCCTCCTTGAAGTCGATGCCCTTCAGCTCGATGCGGTTCACCAGGGTGTCGC
CCTCGAACTTCACCTCGGCGCGGGTCTTGTAGTTGCCGTCGTCCTTGAAGAAGATGGTGCGCTCCTGGAC
GTAGCCTTCGGGCATGGCGGACTTGAAGAAGTCGTGCTGCTTCATGTGGTCGGGGTAGCGGGCGAAGCAC
ATCAGGCCGTAGCCGAAGGTGGTCACGAGGGTGGGCCAGGGCACGGGCAGCTTGCCGGTGGTGCAGATGA
ACTTCAGGGTCAGCTTGCCGTAGGTGGCATCGCCCTCGCCCTCGCCGGACACGCTGAACTTGTGGCCGTT
TACGTCGCCGTCCAGCTCGACCAGGATGGGCACCACCCCGGTGAACAGCTCCTCGCCCTTGCTCACGAGA
ATTCCACCAGATCCACCCCGCACCTGTCGGAGCTGCCCAATAGCGAAGGTGCTACGGCTGGACACACCCC
GACCTCCGGATCCTCCTAACTTTTTCACCAAATCTTTTTCTTCGGCTGTTTGCTTAAGTACTACTCTTTG
TTCTTGTAACATACCTAATCCCTCGTTAAACAGACCTGTAGTATCGTTAATTTCCACTTTAAAGCCAATG
ACAAATTTATTGTTTTTATCCCAAATGATCTTGATTTCATCTCCGTCTTGTAAAAGGAATTTCGTACCCT
GTATCATGCGGTTATTATTTAAATAGCTCACGTTAGTTCCGGTGTGGCAATACCAAATATCATCTAAACC
TTGTGCCGGAGATTCATACATGCTTTTGCCTACAGCATGCCTCTTTTTGAAAATGAAGCAATGAACTCGA
GACAACCTACTGTCTTCAATTTTACAATTGCAATCCTCGGATCTACCAATGAAAAATGGATTCACACCTT
GCTGAATCTCCAGGCTTTCTTGAATAATGCTGTCAGGCAATGGTTTTAAAGTTAAAAACCTACCATTACC
CTTGGTACCAGCCTTGTACAGCTCGTCCATGCCGTGAGTGATCCCGGCGGCGGTCACGAACTCCAGCAGG
ACCATGTGATCGCGCTTCTCGTTGGGGTCTTTGCTCAGCTTGGACTGGGTGCTCAGGTAGTGGTTGTCGG
GCAGCAGCACGGGGCCGTCGCCGATGGGGGTGTTCTGCTGGTAGTGGTCGGCGAGCTGCACGCTGCCGTC
CTCGATGTTGTGGCGGATCTTGAAGTGGGCCTTGATGCCGTTCTTCTGCTTGTCGGCGGTGATATAGACG
TTGTGGCTGATGTAGTTGTACTCCAGCTTGTGTCCCAGGATGTTGCCGTCCTCCTTGAAGTCGATGCCCT
TCAGCTCGATGCGGTTCACCAGGGTGTCGCCCTCGAACTTCACCTCGGCGCGGGTCTTGTAGTTGCCGTC
GTCCTTGAAGAAGATGGTACGCTCCTGGACGTAGCCTTCGGGCATGGCGGACTTGAAGAAGTCGTGCTGC
TTCATGTGGTCGGGGTAGCGGCTGAAGCACTGCACGCCCCAGGTCAGGGTGGTCACGAGGGTGGGCCAGG
GCACGGGCAGCTTGCCGGTGGTGCAGATGAACTTCAGGGTCAGCTTGCCGTAGGTGGCATCGCCCTCGCC
CTCGCCGGACACGCTGAACCTGTGGCCGTTTACGTCGCCGTCCAGCTCGACCAGGATGGGCACCACCCCG
GTGAACAGCTCCTCGCCCTTGCTCACACCACCTCCACCTCCTCCACCACCTCCACCTGCCGGGGTGGCTG
GGCCCTGCTTGCCGCACAATCCAAGTCCCAGACCCAGTCCAAGTCCGCAGGGTGGCCCAGGCTCCTGGGC
CACGCTCTTCAAGTTGCCCATAAGCTTGGGTCTCCCTATAGTGAGTCGTATTAATTTCGATAAGCCAGTA
AGCAGTGGGTTCTCTAGTTAGCCAGAGAGCTCTGCTTATATAGACCTCCCACCGTACACGCCTACCGCCC
ATTTGCGTCAATGGGGCGGAGTTGTTACGACATTTTGGAAAGTCCCGTTGATTTTGGTGCCAAAACAAAC
TCCCATTGACGTCAATGGGGTGGAGACTTGGAAATCCCCGTGAGTCAAACCGCTATCCACGCCCATTGAT
GTACTGCCAAAACCGCATCACCATGGTAATAGCGATGACTAATACGTAGATGTACTGCCAAGTAGGAAAG
TCCCATAAGGTCATGTACTGGGCATAATGCCAGGCGGGCCATTTACCGTCATTGACGTCAATAGGGGGCG
TACTTGGCATATGATACACTTGATGTACTGCCAAGTGGGCAGTTTACCGTAAATACTCCACCCATTGACG
TCAATGGAAAGTCCCTATTGGCGTTACTATGGGAACATACGTCATTATTGACGTCAATGGGCGGGGGTCG
TTGGGCGGTCAGCCAGGCGGGCCATTTACCGTAAGTTATGTAACGCGGAACTCCATATATGGGCTATGAA
CTAATGACCCCGTAATTGATTACTATTAATAACTAGTCAATAATCAATGTCAACGCGTATATCTGGCCCG
TACATCGCGAAGCAGCGCAAAACGCCTAACCCTAAGCAGATTCTTCATGCAATTGTCGGTCAAGCCTTGC
CTTGTTGTAGCTTAAATTTTGCTCGCGCACTACTCAGCGACCTCCAACACACAAGCAGGGAGCAGATACT
GGCTTAACTATGCGGCATCAGAGCAGATTGTACTGAGAGTGCACCATAGGGGATCGGGAGATCTCCCGAT
CCGTCGACGTCAGGTGGCACTTTTCGGGGAAATGTGCGCGGAACCCCTATTTGTTTATTTTTCTAAATAC
ATTCAAATATGTATCCGCTCATGAGACAATAACCCTGATAAATGCTTCAATAATATTGAAAAAGGAAGAG
TATGAGTATTCAACATTTCCGTGTCGCCCTTATTCCCTTTTTTGCGGCATTTTGCCTTCCTGTTTTTGCT
CACCCAGAAACGCTGGTGAAAGTAAAAGATGCTGAAGATCAGTTGGGTGCACGAGTGGGTTACATCGAAC
TGGATCTCAACAGCGGTAAGATCCTTGAGAGTTTTCGCCCCGAAGAACGTTTTCCAATGATGAGCACTTT
TAAAGTTCTGCTATGTGGCGCGGTATTATCCCGTATTGACGCCGGGCAAGAGCAACTCGGTCGCCGCATA
CACTATTCTCAGAATGACTTGGTTGAGTACTCACCAGTCACAGAAAAGCATCTTACGGATGGCATGACAG
TAAGAGAATTATGCAGTGCTGCCATAACCATGAGTGATAACACTGCGGCCAACTTACTTCTGACAACGAT
CGGAGGACCGAAGGAGCTAACCGCTTTTTTGCACAACATGGGGGATCATGTAACTCGCCTTGATCGTTGG
GAACCGGAGCTGAATGAAGCCATACCAAACGACGAGCGTGACACCACGATGCCTGTAGCAATGGCAACAA
CGTTGCGCAAACTATTAACTGGCGAACTACTTACTCTAGCTTCCCGGCAACAATTAATAGACTGGATGGA
GGCGGATAAAGTTGCAGGACCACTTCTGCGCTCGGCCCTTCCGGCTGGCTGGTTTATTGCTGATAAATCT
GGAGCCGGTGAGCGTGGGTCTCGCGGTATCATTGCAGCACTGGGGCCAGATGGTAAGCCCTCCCGTATCG
TAGTTATCTACACGACGGGGAGTCAGGCAACTATGGATGAACGAAATAGACAGATCGCTGAGATAGGTGC
CTCACTGATTAAGCATTGGTAACTGTCAGACCAAGTTTACTCATATATACTTTAGATTGATTTAAAACTT
CATTTTTAATTTAAAAGGATCTAGGTGAAGATCCTTTTTGATAATCTCATGACCAAAATCCCTTAACGTG
AGTTTTCGTTCCACTGAGCGTCAGACCCCGTAGAAAAGATCAAAGGATCTTC
Features (pLannotate 1.2.2; 23 found; start..end, strand, type, name):
      1..589     +  rep_origin     ori: high-copy-number ColE1/pMB1/pBR322/pUC origin of replication
    772..864     +  CDS            lacI (fragment): lac repressor; lacI; The lac repressor binds to the lac operator to inhibit transcription in E. coli. This inhibition can be relieved by adding lactose or isopropyl-β-D-thiogalactopyranoside (IPTG).
    877..898     +  protein_bind   CAP binding site: CAP binding activates transcription in the presence of cAMP. E. coli catabolite activator protein
    913..943     +  promoter       lac promoter: promoter for the E. coli lac operon
    951..967     +  protein_bind   lac operator: The lac repressor binds to the lac operator to inhibit transcription in E. coli. This inhibition can be relieved by adding lactose or isopropyl-β-D-thiogalactopyranoside (IPTG). lac repressor encoded by lacI
   1040..1161    -  polyA_signal   SV40 poly(A) signal: SV40 polyadenylation signal
   1156..1314    -  CDS            ble (fragment): BLE_KLEPN - Experimental evidence at protein level: Swiss-Prot protein existence level 1. Binding protein with a strong affinity to the bleomycin family of antibiotics. Binds to CL990; an antimitotic-antibiotic compound. From Klebsiella pneumoniae.
   1338..2129    -  CDS            neo: KKA2_KLEPN - Also known as kan, nptII. Experimental evidence at protein level: Swiss-Prot protein existence level 1. Resistance to kanamycin, neomycin, paromomycin, ribostamycin, butirosin and gentamicin B. From Klebsiella pneumoniae.
   2196..2525    -  promoter       SV40 promoter: SV40 enhancer and early promoter
   2539..2967    -  rep_origin     f1 ori (sequence partly withheld): f1 bacteriophage origin of replication; arrow indicates direction of (+) strand synthesis
   2988..3009    -  promoter       SV40 promoter (fragment): SV40 enhancer and early promoter
   3013..3237    -  polyA_signal   bGH poly(A) signal: bovine growth hormone polyadenylation signal
   3263..3281    +  promoter       SP6 promoter: promoter for bacteriophage SP6 RNA polymerase
   3300..4016    -  CDS            mCitrine: mCitrine is a basic (constitutively fluorescent) yellow fluorescent protein published in 2001, derived from Aequorea victoria.
   4104..4580    -  CDS            RAD53 (fragment): RAD53_YEAST - Also known as MEC2, SAD1, SPK1. Experimental evidence at protein level: Swiss-Prot protein existence level 1. Controls S-phase checkpoint as well as G1 and G2 DNA damage checkpoints. Phosphorylates proteins on serine, threonine, and tyrosine. Prevents entry into anaphase and mitotic exit after DNA damage via regulation of the Polo kinase CDC5. Seems to be involved in the phosphorylation of RPH1. From Saccharomyces cerevisiae (strain ATCC 204508 / S288c) (Baker's yeast).
   4590..5303    -  CDS            mECFP: enhanced CFP with monomerizing A206K mutation (Zacharias et al., 2002) mammalian codon-optimized
   5452..5470    -  promoter       T7 promoter: promoter for bacteriophage T7 RNA polymerase
   5486..5519    -  LTR            5' LTR (truncated) (fragment): truncated 5' long terminal repeat (LTR) from HIV-1
   5515..5718    -  promoter       CMV promoter: human cytomegalovirus (CMV) immediate early promoter
   5719..6098    -  enhancer       CMV enhancer: human cytomegalovirus immediate early enhancer
   6253..6305    +  misc_feature   bom (fragment): basis of mobility region from pBR322
   6364..6468    +  promoter       AmpR promoter: bla
   6469..7329    +  CDS            AmpR: β-lactamase; bla; confers resistance to ampicillin, carbenicillin, and related antibiotics
