[The description below was written by a language model from this plasmid's Addgene catalogue record and pLannotate feature annotations shown in this document.]
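Description:
pcDNA3-Golgi-deltaCKAR is a mammalian expression plasmid built on the Invitrogen pcDNA3 backbone (about 7.5 kb in total, with a roughly 2.2 kb insert placed between the HindIII and XbaI sites). It is propagated in E. coli through a high-copy ColE1/pUC-type origin and selected with ampicillin via the bla gene. An f1 origin is also present. For mammalian cells, the backbone carries a neomycin phosphotransferase cassette driven by the SV40 early promoter and ending in an SV40 poly(A) signal, which could allow G418 selection of stable transfectants. Small annotated fragments such as lacI, the lac promoter/operator, ble, bom and a short HIV-1 LTR match appear to be backbone remnants or incidental hits rather than functional parts.

The payload is a synthetic, genetically encoded FRET reporter expressed from the CMV enhancer/promoter and terminated by the bGH poly(A) signal, with flanking T7 and SP6 promoters that serve as sequencing primer sites. The open reading frame runs from monomeric ECFP (the FRET donor), through a fragment of yeast RAD53, to the yellow acceptor mCitrine. In C kinase activity reporters of this design, the Rad53-derived portion is generally a phosphothreonine-binding FHA domain paired with a kinase substrate sequence. Phosphorylation of the substrate triggers an intramolecular rearrangement that changes energy transfer between the two fluorophores. Here the reporter is described as selective for the delta isoform of protein kinase C. The Golgi-targeting element is not annotated, and the record does not state its identity, although an unannotated stretch lies upstream of the CFP coding sequence. The construct is used for live-cell imaging of PKC delta activity specifically at the Golgi.
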