Addgene plasmid #222428: pcDNA3-Golgi-deltaCKAR
Purpose: FRET-based reporter for monitoring deltaPKC activity at the Golgi in cells.
Depositing lab: Alexandra Newton. Depositing organization: University of California, San Diego (UCSD). Publication: Protein kinase C {delta}-specific activity reporter reveals agonist-evoked nuclear activity controlled by Src family of kinases. Kajimoto T, Sawamura S, Tohyama Y, Mori Y, Newton AC. J Biol Chem. 2010 Dec 31. 285(53):41896-910. 10.1074/jbc.M110.184028 PubMed 20959447.
Backbone
  Vector backbone: pcDNA3
  Backbone manufacturer: Invitrogen
  Backbone size w/o insert (bp): 5292
  Total vector size (bp): 7499
  Vector type: Mammalian Expression
Growth in bacteria
  Bacterial resistance: Ampicillin, 100 μg/mL
  Growth temperature: 37°C
  Growth strain: DH5alpha
  Copy number: Unknown
Gene/Insert
  Gene/Insert name: Golgi delta-selective C kinase activity reporter (alt name: Golgi-dCKAR)
  Species: Synthetic
  Insert size (bp): 2207
  Tag / fusion protein: CFP (N terminal on insert); YFP (C terminal on insert)
  Cloning method: Restriction Enzyme; 5′ cloning site HindIII (unknown if destroyed); 3′ cloning site XbaI (unknown if destroyed)
  Sequencing primers: 5′ T7; 3′ Sp6
Terms and licenses: Academic/Nonprofit Terms; Industry Terms: Not Available to Industry
How to cite: pcDNA3-Golgi-deltaCKAR was a gift from Alexandra Newton (Addgene plasmid # 222428 ; http://n2t.net/addgene:222428 ; RRID:Addgene_222428)
